>Addgene plasmid #223293 | pcDNA3.2_GRIN2A-V5 | addgene full sequence | sequence record 449402 | Addgene NGS Result
[2193 nt withheld, positions 1-2193]
GGTGGAGCCTGCTTTTTTGTACAAACTTGTTGATAGCTTAACTAGCCAGCTTGGGTCTCCCTATAGTGAG
TCGTATTAATTTCGATAAGCCAGTAAGCAGTGGGTTCTCTAGTTAGCCAGAGAGCTCTGCTTATATAGAC
CTCCCACCGTACACGCCTACCGCCCATTTGCGTCAATGGGGCGGAGTTGTTACGACATTTTGGAAAGTCC
CGTTGATTTTGGTGCCAAAACAAACTCCCATTGACGTCAATGGGGTGGAGACTTGGAAATCCCCGTGAGT
CAAACCGCTATCCACGCCCATTGATGTACTGCCAAAACCGCATCACCATGGTAATAGCGATGACTAATAC
GTAGATGTACTGCCAAGTAGGAAAGTCCCATAAGGTCATGTACTGGGCATAATGCCAGGCGGGCCATTTA
CCGTCATTGACGTCAATAGGGGGCGTACTTGGCATATGATACACTTGATGTACTGCCAAGTGGGCAGTTT
ACCGTAAATACTCCACCCATTGACGTCAATGGAAAGTCCCTATTGGCGTTACTATGGGAACATACGTCAT
TATTGACGTCAATGGGCGGGGGTCGTTGGGCGGTCAGCCAGGCGGGCCATTTACCGTAAGTTATGTAACG
CGGAACTCCATATATGGGCTATGAACTAATGACCCCGTAATTGATTACTATTAATAACTAGTCAATAATC
AATGTCAACGCGTATATCTGGCCCGTACATCGCGAAGCAGCGCAAAACGCCTAACCCTAAGCAGATTCTT
CATGCAATTGTCGGTCAAGCCTTGCCTTGTTGTAGCTTAAATTTTGCTCGCGCACTACTCAGCGACCTCC
AACACACAAGCAGGGAGCAGATACTGGCTTAACTATGCGGCATCAGAGCAGATTGTACTGAGAGTGCACC
ATAGGGGATCGGGAGATCTCCCGATCCGTCGACGTCAGGTGGCACTTTTCGGGGAAATGTGCGCGGAACC
CCTATTTGTTTATTTTTCTAAATACATTCAAATATGTATCCGCTCATGAGACAATAACCCTGATAAATGC
TTCAATAATATTGAAAAAGGAAGAGTATGAGTATTCAACATTTCCGTGTCGCCCTTATTCCCTTTTTTGC
GGCATTTTGCCTTCCTGTTTTTGCTCACCCAGAAACGCTGGTGAAAGTAAAAGATGCTGAAGATCAGTTG
GGTGCACGAGTGGGTTACATCGAACTGGATCTCAACAGCGGTAAGATCCTTGAGAGTTTTCGCCCCGAAG
AACGTTTTCCAATGATGAGCACTTTTAAAGTTCTGCTATGTGGCGCGGTATTATCCCGTATTGACGCCGG
GCAAGAGCAACTCGGTCGCCGCATACACTATTCTCAGAATGACTTGGTTGAGTACTCACCAGTCACAGAA
AAGCATCTTACGGATGGCATGACAGTAAGAGAATTATGCAGTGCTGCCATAACCATGAGTGATAACACTG
CGGCCAACTTACTTCTGACAACGATCGGAGGACCGAAGGAGCTAACCGCTTTTTTGCACAACATGGGGGA
TCATGTAACTCGCCTTGATCGTTGGGAACCGGAGCTGAATGAAGCCATACCAAACGACGAGCGTGACACC
ACGATGCCTGTAGCAATGGCAACAACGTTGCGCAAACTATTAACTGGCGAACTACTTACTCTAGCTTCCC
GGCAACAATTAATAGACTGGATGGAGGCGGATAAAGTTGCAGGACCACTTCTGCGCTCGGCCCTTCCGGC
TGGCTGGTTTATTGCTGATAAATCTGGAGCCGGTGAGCGTGGGTCTCGCGGTATCATTGCAGCACTGGGG
CCAGATGGTAAGCCCTCCCGTATCGTAGTTATCTACACGACGGGGAGTCAGGCAACTATGGATGAACGAA
ATAGACAGATCGCTGAGATAGGTGCCTCACTGATTAAGCATTGGTAACTGTCAGACCAAGTTTACTCATA
TATACTTTAGATTGATTTAAAACTTCATTTTTAATTTAAAAGGATCTAGGTGAAGATCCTTTTTGATAAT
CTCATGACCAAAATCCCTTAACGTGAGTTTTCGTTCCACTGAGCGTCAGACCCCGTAGAAAAGATCAAAG
GATCTTCTTGAGATCCTTTTTTTCTGCGCGTAATCTGCTGCTTGCAAACAAAAAAACCACCGCTACCAGC
GGTGGTTTGTTTGCCGGATCAAGAGCTACCAACTCTTTTTCCGAAGGTAACTGGCTTCAGCAGAGCGCAG
ATACCAAATACTGTTCTTCTAGTGTAGCCGTAGTTAGGCCACCACTTCAAGAACTCTGTAGCACCGCCTA
CATACCTCGCTCTGCTAATCCTGTTACCAGTGGCTGCTGCCAGTGGCGATAAGTCGTGTCTTACCGGGTT
GGACTCAAGACGATAGTTACCGGATAAGGCGCAGCGGTCGGGCTGAACGGGGGGTTCGTGCACACAGCCC
AGCTTGGAGCGAACGACCTACACCGAACTGAGATACCTACAGCGTGAGCTATGAGAAAGCGCCACGCTTC
CCGAAGGGAGAAAGGCGGACAGGTATCCGGTAAGCGGCAGGGTCGGAACAGGAGAGCGCACGAGGGAGCT
TCCAGGGGGAAACGCCTGGTATCTTTATAGTCCTGTCGGGTTTCGCCACCTCTGACTTGAGCGTCGATTT
TTGTGATGCTCGTCAGGGGGGCGGAGCCTATGGAAAAACGCCAGCAACGCGGCCTTTTTACGGTTCCTGG
CCTTTTGCTGGCCTTTTGCTCACATGTTCTTTCCTGCGTTATCCCCTGATTCTGTGGATAACCGTATTAC
CGCCTTTGAGTGAGCTGATACCGCTCGCCGCAGCCGAACGACCGAGCGCAGCGAGTCAGTGAGCGAGGAA
GCGGAAGAGCGCCCAATACGCAAACCGCCTCTCCCCGCGCGTTGGCCGATTCATTAATGCAGCTGGCACG
ACAGGTTTCCCGACTGGAAAGCGGGCAGTGAGCGCAACGCAATTAATGTGAGTTAGCTCACTCATTAGGC
ACCCCAGGCTTTACACTTTATGCTTCCGGCTCGTATGTTGTGTGGAATTGTGAGCGGATAACAATTTCAC
ACAGGAAACAGCTATGACCATGATTACGCCAAGCTCTAGCTAGAGGTCGACGGTATACAGACATGATAAG
ATACATTGATGAGTTTGGACAAACCACAACTAGAATGCAGTGAAAAAAATGCTTTATTTGTGAAATTTGT
GATGCTATTGCTTTATTTGTAACCATTATAAGCTGCAATAAACAAGTTGGGGTGGGCGAAGAACTCCAGC
ATGAGATCCCCGCGCTGGAGGATCATCCAGCCGGCGTCCCGGAAAACGATTCCGAAGCCCAACCTTTCAT
AGAAGGCGGCGGTGGAATCGAAATCTCGTGATGGCAGGTTGGGCGTCGCTTGGTCGGTCATTTCGCGAAC
CCCAGAGTCCCGCTCAGAAGAACTCGTCAAGAAGGCGATAGAAGGCGATGCGCTGCGAATCGGGAGCGGC
GATACCGTAAAGCACGAGGAAGCGGTCAGCCCATTCGCCGCCAAGCTCTTCAGCAATATCACGGGTAGCC
AACGCTATGTCCTGATAGCGGTCCGCCACACCCAGCCGGCCACAGTCGATGAATCCAGAAAAGCGGCCAT
TTTCCACCATGATATTCGGCAAGCAGGCATCGCCATGGGTCACGACGAGATCCTCGCCGTCGGGCATGCG
CGCCTTGAGCCTGGCGAACAGTTCGGCTGGCGCGAGCCCCTGATGCTCTTCGTCCAGATCATCCTGATCG
ACAAGACCGGCTTCCATCCGAGTACGTGCTCGCTCGATGCGATGTTTCGCTTGGTGGTCGAATGGGCAGG
TAGCCGGATCAAGCGTATGCAGCCGCCGCATTGCATCAGCCATGATGGATACTTTCTCGGCAGGAGCAAG
GTGAGATGACAGGAGATCCTGCCCCGGCACTTCGCCCAATAGCAGCCAGTCCCTTCCCGCTTCAGTGACA
ACGTCGAGCACAGCTGCGCAAGGAACGCCCGTCGTGGCCAGCCACGATAGCCGCGCTGCCTCGTCCTGCA
GTTCATTCAGGGCACCGGACAGGTCGGTCTTGACAAAAAGAACCGGGCGCCCCTGCGCTGACAGCCGGAA
CACGGCGGCATCAGAGCAGCCGATTGTCTGTTGTGCCCAGTCATAGCCGAATAGCCTCTCCACCCAAGCG
GCCGGAGAACCTGCGTGCAATCCATCTTGTTCAATCATGCGAAACGATCCTCATCCTGTCTCTTGATCAG
ATCCGAAAATGGATATACAAGCTCCCGGGAGCTTTTTGCAAAAGCCTAGGCCTCCAAAAAAGCCTCCTCA
CTACTTCTGGAATAGCTCAGAGGCAGAGGCGGCCTCGGCCTCTGCATAAATAAAAAAAATTAGTCAGCCA
TGGGGCGGAGAATGGGCGGAACTGGGCGGAGTTAGGGGCGGGATGGGCGGAGTTAGGGGCGGGACTATGG
TTGCTGACTAATTGAGATGCATGCTTTGCATACTTCTGCCTGCTGGGGAGCCTGGGGACTTTCCACACCT
GGTTGCTGACTAATTGAGATGCATGCTTTGCATACTTCTGCCTGCTGGGGAGCCTGGGGACTTTCCACAC
CCTAACTGACACACATTCCACAGAATTAATTCGCGTTAAATTTTTGTTAAATCAGCTCATTTTTTAACCA
ATAGGCCGAAATCGGCAAAATCCCTTATAAATCAAAAGAATAGACCGAGATAGGGT
[37 nt withheld, positions 6940-6976]
AAAGAACGTGGACTCCAACGTCAAAGG
[49 nt withheld, positions 7004-7052]
T
[91 nt withheld, positions 7054-7144]
G
[124 nt withheld, positions 7146-7269]
GGGGATACCCCCTAGAGCCCCAGCTGCGCAGATCTGCTATGGCAGGGCCTGCCGCCCCGACGTTGGCTGC
GAGCCCTGGGCCTTCACCCGAACTTGGGGGGTGGGGTGGGGAAAAGGAAGAAACGCGGGCGTATTGGCCC
CAATGGGGTCTCGGTGGGGTATCGACAGAGTGCCAGCCCTGGGACCGAACCCCGCGTTTATGAACAAACG
ACCCAACACCCGTGCGTTTTATTCTGTCTTTTTATTGCCGTCATAGCGCGGGTTCCTTCCGGTATTGTCT
CCTTCCGTGTTTCAGTTAGCCTCCCCCGTTTAAACTCATTACTAACCGGTACGCGTAGAATCGAGACCGA
GGAGAGGGTTAGGGATAGGCTTACCTTCGAACCGCGGGCCCTCTAGATCAACCACTTTGTACAAGAAAGC
TGGGTCCAA
[2199 nt withheld, positions 7699-9897]
Features (pLannotate 1.2.2; 23 found; start..end, strand, type, name):
   2199..2223    -  protein_bind   attB1: mutant version of attB; recombination site for the Gateway® BP reaction BP Clonase™
   2253..2271    -  promoter       T7 promoter: promoter for bacteriophage T7 RNA polymerase
   2287..2320    -  LTR            5' LTR (truncated) (fragment): truncated 5' long terminal repeat (LTR) from HIV-1
   2316..2519    -  promoter       CMV promoter: human cytomegalovirus (CMV) immediate early promoter
   2520..2899    -  enhancer       CMV enhancer: human cytomegalovirus immediate early enhancer
   3054..3106    +  misc_feature   bom (fragment): basis of mobility region from pBR322
   3165..3269    +  promoter       AmpR promoter: bla
   3270..4130    +  CDS            AmpR: β-lactamase; bla; confers resistance to ampicillin, carbenicillin, and related antibiotics
   4301..4889    +  rep_origin     ori: high-copy-number ColE1/pMB1/pBR322/pUC origin of replication
   5072..5164    +  CDS            lacI (fragment): lac repressor; lacI; The lac repressor binds to the lac operator to inhibit transcription in E. coli. This inhibition can be relieved by adding lactose or isopropyl-β-D-thiogalactopyranoside (IPTG).
   5177..5198    +  protein_bind   CAP binding site: CAP binding activates transcription in the presence of cAMP. E. coli catabolite activator protein
   5213..5243    +  promoter       lac promoter: promoter for the E. coli lac operon
   5251..5267    +  protein_bind   lac operator: The lac repressor binds to the lac operator to inhibit transcription in E. coli. This inhibition can be relieved by adding lactose or isopropyl-β-D-thiogalactopyranoside (IPTG). lac repressor encoded by lacI
   5340..5461    -  polyA_signal   SV40 poly(A) signal: SV40 polyadenylation signal
   5456..5614    -  CDS            ble (fragment): BLE_KLEPN - Experimental evidence at protein level: Swiss-Prot protein existence level 1. Binding protein with a strong affinity to the bleomycin family of antibiotics. Binds to CL990; an antimitotic-antibiotic compound. From Klebsiella pneumoniae.
   5640..6431    -  CDS            neo: KKA2_KLEPN - Also known as kan, nptII. Experimental evidence at protein level: Swiss-Prot protein existence level 1. Resistance to kanamycin, neomycin, paromomycin, ribostamycin, butirosin and gentamicin B. From Klebsiella pneumoniae.
   6498..6827    -  promoter       SV40 promoter: SV40 enhancer and early promoter
   6841..7269    -  rep_origin     f1 ori (sequence partly withheld): f1 bacteriophage origin of replication; arrow indicates direction of (+) strand synthesis
   7364..7380    +  polyA_signal   bGH poly(A) signal (fragment): bovine growth hormone polyadenylation signal
   7471..7519    -  polyA_signal   HSV TK poly(A) signal: herpes simplex virus thymidine kinase polyadenylation signal (Cole and Stacy, 1985)
   7603..7644    -  CDS            V5 tag: epitope tag from simian virus 5
   7670..7694    +  protein_bind   attB2: mutant version of attB; recombination site for the Gateway® BP reaction BP Clonase™
   7699..2193    -  CDS            GRIN2A (across the origin) (sequence withheld): NMDE1_HUMAN - Also known as NMDAR2A. Experimental evidence at protein level: Swiss-Prot protein existence level 1. Component of NMDA receptor complexes that function as heterotetrameric, ligand-gated ion channels with high calcium permeability and voltage-dependent sensitivity to magnesium. Channel activation requires binding of the neurotransmitter glutamate to the epsilon subunit, glycine binding to the zeta subunit, plus membrane depolarization to eliminate channel inhibition by Mg(2+) (PubMed:8768735, PubMed:26919761, PubMed:26875626, PubMed:28105280). Sensitivity to glutamate and channel
