[The description below was written by a language model from this plasmid's Addgene catalogue record and pLannotate feature annotations shown in this document.]
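Description:
pcDNA3.2_GRIN2A-V5 is a mammalian expression plasmid of about 9.9 kb, built on the pcDNA3.2 backbone, for constitutive production of human GRIN2A fused to a C-terminal V5 epitope tag. GRIN2A encodes the GluN2A (NR2A) subunit of NMDA receptors, the glutamate-binding component of these heterotetrameric, calcium-permeable, ligand-gated ion channels. The open reading frame was introduced by Gateway recombination and is flanked by attB1 and attB2 sites. In the annotated sequence the whole expression unit lies on the reverse strand, with the coding sequence spanning the numbering origin. The CMV immediate-early enhancer and promoter drive transcription, and a T7 promoter sits between the CMV promoter and attB1. The GRIN2A coding sequence reads through attB2 into the backbone-encoded V5 tag, and the transcript ends at an HSV thymidine kinase polyadenylation signal. The short hits annotated as HIV-1 LTR, bGH poly(A), lacI and ble are only fragments and probably do not represent functional elements.

The plasmid is propagated in E. coli through a high-copy ColE1/pUC-type origin with ampicillin selection from the bla gene, and an f1 origin is also present. A separate cassette pairs the SV40 enhancer and early promoter with the neomycin phosphotransferase gene and an SV40 poly(A) signal. This provides a neomycin-class resistance marker, conventionally used for G418 selection of stably transfected mammalian cells.

The V5 tag allows the subunit to be detected or immunoprecipitated with anti-V5 antibodies. The associated publication describes a multiplexed cell-based assay platform for profiling drug activity across target families and pathways, which suggests the construct supplied this NMDA receptor subunit in such assays, although the record does not describe its exact role there.
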