Addgene plasmid #223293: pcDNA3.2_GRIN2A-V5
Purpose: constitutive expression of GRIN2A - V5 fusion
Depositing lab: Michael Wehr. Publication: Polypharmacological profiling across protein target families and cellular pathways using the multiplexed cell-based assay platform safetyProfiler reveals efficacy, potency and side effects of drugs. Popovic L, Brankatschk B, Palladino G, Rossner MJ, Wehr MC. Biomed Pharmacother. 2024 Nov;180:117523. doi: 10.1016/j.biopha.2024.117523. Epub 2024 Oct 14. PubMed 39405910.
Backbone
  Vector backbone: pcDNA3.2
  Vector type: Mammalian Expression
Growth in bacteria
  Bacterial resistance: Ampicillin, 100 μg/mL
  Growth temperature: 37°C
  Growth strain: DH5alpha
  Copy number: High Copy
Gene/Insert
  Gene/Insert name: GRIN2A - V5
  Species: H. sapiens (human)
  Entrez Gene: GRIN2A (a.k.a. EPND, FESD, GluN2A, LKS, NMDAR2A, NR2A)
  Tag / fusion protein: V5 (C terminal on backbone)
  Cloning method: Gateway Cloning
Terms and licenses: Academic/Nonprofit Terms; Industry Terms: Not Available to Industry
How to cite: pcDNA3.2_GRIN2A-V5 was a gift from Michael Wehr (Addgene plasmid # 223293 ; http://n2t.net/addgene:223293 ; RRID:Addgene_223293)
